LOCUS       Exported 1335 bp ds-DNA linear SYN 13-JUN-2021
DEFINITION  Expression of G protein-coupled receptors for PRESTO-Tango: parallel
            receptorome expression and screening via transcriptional output,
            with transcriptional activation following arrestin translocation.
ACCESSION   .
VERSION     .
KEYWORDS    NPY5R-Tango
SOURCE      synthetic DNA construct
  ORGANISM  synthetic DNA construct
REFERENCE   1 (bases 1 to 1335)
  AUTHORS   Kroeze WK, Sassano MF, Huang XP, Lansu K, McCorvy JD, Giguere PM,
            Sciaky N, Roth BL
  TITLE     PRESTO-Tango as an open-source resource for interrogation of the
            druggable human GPCRome.
  JOURNAL   Nat Struct Mol Biol. 2015 May;22(5):362-9. doi: 10.1038/nsmb.3014.
            Epub 2015 Apr 20.
  PUBMED    25895059
REFERENCE   2 (bases 1 to 1335)
  AUTHORS   .
  TITLE     Direct Submission
  JOURNAL   Exported Jun 13, 2021 from SnapGene Server 1.1.58
            http://www.snapgene.com
FEATURES             Location/Qualifiers
     source          1..1335
                     /organism="synthetic DNA construct"
                     /mol_type="other DNA"
ORIGIN
        1 atggacttgg agctggatga gtattacaac aaaacgttgg ctactgagaa taacaccgca
       61 gccactagaa atagcgattt ccccgtttgg gatgactata aatcctctgt ggacgatctg
      121 cagtactttc tgatcggcct gtacactttt gtgagtctgc tggggttcat gggcaatctg
      181 ctcattctca tggctctgat gaaaaagagg aaccaaaaga caacagtgaa ctttctgatc
      241 ggaaacctcg ccttcagtga tatactggtg gtcctcttct gcagcccctt cacactgacc
      301 tcagttttgc ttgatcagtg gatgtttgga aaggtgatgt gccacattat gcctttcctg
      361 caatgtgtaa gcgttctggt gtctaccctc atactgatct caatcgccat agtcaggtac
      421 catatgatca agcatcctat aagtaacaat ctgaccgcga accacggtta tttcctgatc
      481 gctaccgtgt ggactctcgg tttcgctatt tgcagcccac tgcctgtgtt tcactctttg
      541 gtcgagctgc aggaaacctt cggttccgct cttctttcaa gcagatacct gtgtgtcgaa
      601 agctggccga gcgattctta caggatcgcg ttcactatct cactcctcct tgtgcaatac
      661 atacttcccc tggtctgtct gacggtgagc cataccagtg tgtgcaggag catctcatgc
      721 ggcctctcaa ataaagaaaa tcgactggag gagaacgaaa tgattaatct tactcttcac
      781 ccctccaaga aatcagggcc tcaggtgaag ctgtctggca gccataaatg gagttatagt
      841 tttatcaaga aacatagacg acggtattct aagaagaccg cttgtgtgct gcctgccccc
      901 gaacggccat cccaggagaa tcattctagg atcctgcccg agaacttcgg ctccgtccgc
      961 agccaacttt catcttctag caagttcatt cccggggtcc caacttgttt tgagattaag
     1021 ccagaagaaa actctgatgt gcacgagctg agagttaagc ggtccgtgac tagaattaag
     1081 aagagatcca gaagtgtgtt ttacagactg accatcctga tcctcgtgtt cgcagtctcc
     1141 tggatgccac tgcacttgtt ccatgtggtt acagacttca acgataatct gatctcaaac
     1201 cgacacttta agctcgtgta ttgcatctgt catctcttgg gaatgatgtc atgctgcctc
     1261 aaccccatcc tctatggctt ccttaataat ggcattaagg ctgatctggt ctctttgata
     1321 cactgcctcc atatg
//
