>Addgene plasmid #66456 | NPY5R-Tango | depositor partial sequence | sequence record 113525 | empty Tango
GACGGATCGGGAGATCTCCCGATCCCCTATGGTGCACTCTCAGTACAATCTGCTCTGATGCCGCATAGTT
AAGCCAGTATCTGCTCCCTGCTTGTGTGTTGGAGGTCGCTGAGTAGTGCGCGAGCAAAATTTAAGCTACA
ACAAGGCAAGGCTTGACCGACAATTGCATGAAGAATCTGCTTAGGGTTAGGCGTTTTGCGCTGCTTCGCG
ATGTACGGGCCAGATATACGCGTTGACATTGATTATTGACTAGTTATTAATAGTAATCAATTACGGGGTC
ATTAGTTCATAGCCCATATATGGAGTTCCGCGTTACATAACTTACGGTAAATGGCCCGCCTGGCTGACCG
CCCAACGACCCCCGCCCATTGACGTCAATAATGACGTATGTTCCCATAGTAACGCCAATAGGGACTTTCC
ATTGACGTCAATGGGTGGAGTATTTACGGTAAACTGCCCACTTGGCAGTACATCAAGTGTATCATATGCC
AAGTACGCCCCCTATTGACGTCAATGACGGTAAATGGCCCGCCTGGCATTATGCCCAGTACATGACCTTA
TGGGACTTTCCTACTTGGCAGTACATCTACGTATTAGTCATCGCTATTACCATGGTGATGCGGTTTTGGC
AGTACATCAATGGGCGTGGATAGCGGTTTGACTCACGGGGATTTCCAAGTCTCCACCCCATTGACGTCAA
TGGGAGTTTGTTTTGGCACCAAAATCAACGGGACTTTCCAAAATGTCGTAACAACTCCGCCCCATTGACG
CAAATGGGCGGTAGGCGTGTACGGTGGGAGGTCTATATAAGCAGAGCTCTCTGGCTAACTAGAGAACCCA
CTGCTTACTGGCTTATCGAAATTAATACGACTCACTATAGGGAGACCCAAGCTGGCTAGCGTTTAAACTT
AAGCTTGGTACCGAGCTCGGATCCACTAGTCCAGTGTGGTGGAATTCTGCAGATATCCAGCACAGTGGCG
GCCGCGCCACCATGAAGACGATCATCGCCCTGAGCTACATCTTCTGCCTGGTATTCGCCGACTACAAGGA
CGATGATGACGCCAGCATCGATACCGGTGGACGCACCCCACCCAGCCTGGGTCCCCAAGATGAGTCCTGC
ACCACCGCCAGCTCCTCCCTGGCCAAGGACACTTCATCGACCGGTGAGAACCTGTACTTCCAGCTAAGAT
TAGATAAAAGTAAAGTGATTAACAGCGCATTAGAGCTGCTTAATGAGGTCGGAATCGAAGGTTTAACAAC
CCGTAAACTCGCCCAGAAGCTAGGTGTAGAGCAGCCTACATTGTATTGGCATGTAAAAAATAAGCGGGCT
TTGCTCGACGCCTTAGCCATTGAGATGTTAGATAGGCACCATACTCACTTTTGCCCTTTAGAAGGGGAAA
GCTGGCAAGATTTTTTACGTAATAACGCTAAAAGTTTTAGATGTGCTTTACTAAGTCATCGCGATGGAGC
AAAAGTACATTTAGGTACACGGCCTACAGAAAAACAGTATGAAACTCTCGAAAATCAATTAGCCTTTTTA
TGCCAACAAGGTTTTTCACTAGAGAATGCATTATATGCACTCAGCGCTGTGGGGCATTTTACTTTAGGTT
GCGTATTGGAAGATCAAGAGCATCAAGTCGCTAAAGAAGAAAGGGAAACACCTACTACTGATAGTATGCC
GCCATTATTACGACAAGCTATCGAATTATTTGATCACCAAGGTGCAGAGCCAGCCTTCTTATTCGGCCTT
GAATTGATCATATGCGGATTAGAAAAACAACTTAAATGTGAAAGTGGGTCCGCGTACAGCCGCGCGCGTA
CGAAAAACAATTACGGGTCTACCATCGAGGGCCTGCTCGATCTCCCGGACGACGACGCCCCCGAAGAGGC
GGGGCTGGCGGCTCCGCGCCTGTCCTTTCTCCCCGCGGGACACACGCGCAGACTGTCGACGGCCCCCCCG
ACCGATGTCAGCCTGGGGGACGAGCTCCACTTAGACGGCGAGGACGTGGCGATGGCGCATGCCGACGCGC
TAGACGATTTCGATCTGGACATGTTGGGGGACGGGGATTCCCCGGGTCCGGGATTTACCCCCCACGACTC
CGCCCCCTACGGCGCTCTGGATATGGCCGACTTCGAGTTTGAGCAGATGTTTACCGATGCCCTTGGAATT
GACGAGTACGGTGGGTAGCTCGAGTCTAGAGGGCCCGTTTAAACCCGCTGATCAGCCTCGACTGTGCCTT
CTAGTTGCCAGCCATCTGTTGTTTGCCCCTCCCCCGTGCCTTCCTTGACCCTGGAAGGTGCCACTCCCAC
TGTCCTTTCCTAATAAAATGAGGAAATTGCATCGCATTGTCTGAGTAGGTGTCATTCTATTCTGGGGGGT
GGGGTGGGGCAGGACAGCAAGGGGGAGGATTGGGAAGACAATAGCAGGCATGCTGGGGATGCGGTGGGCT
CTATGGCTTCTGAGGCGGAAAGAACCAGCTGGGGCTCTAGGGGGTATCCCC
[124 nt withheld, positions 2502-2625]
C
[91 nt withheld, positions 2627-2717]
A
[49 nt withheld, positions 2719-2767]
CCTTTGACGTTGGAGTCCACGTTCTTT
[37 nt withheld, positions 2795-2831]
ACCCTATCTCGGTCTATTCTTTTGATTTATAAGGGATTTTGCCGATTTCGGCCTATTGGTTAAAAAATGA
GCTGATTTAACAAAAATTTAACGCGAATTAATTCTGTGGAATGTGTGTCAGTTAGGGTGTGGAAAGTCCC
CAGGCTCCCCAGCAGGCAGAAGTATGCAAAGCATGCATCTCAATTAGTCAGCAACCAGGTGTGGAAAGTC
CCCAGGCTCCCCAGCAGGCAGAAGTATGCAAAGCATGCATCTCAATTAGTCAGCAACCATAGTCCCGCCC
CTAACTCCGCCCATCCCGCCCCTAACTCCGCCCAGTTCCGCCCATTCTCCGCCCCATGGCTGACTAATTT
TTTTTATTTATGCAGAGGCCGAGGCCGCCTCTGCCTCTGAGCTATTCCAGAAGTAGTGAGGAGGCTTTTT
TGGAGGCCTAGGCTTTTGCAAAAAGCTCCCGGGAGCTTGTATATCCATTTTCGGATCTGATCAAGAGACA
GGATGAGGATCGTTTCGCATGATTGAACAAGATGGATTGCACGCAGGTTCTCCGGCCGCTTGGGTGGAGA
GGCTATTCGGCTATGACTGGGCACAACAGACAATCGGCTGCTCTGATGCCGCCGTGTTCCGGCTGTCAGC
GCAGGGGCGCCCGGTTCTTTTTGTCAAGACCGACCTGTCCGGTGCCCTGAATGAACTGCAGGACGAGGCA
GCGCGGCTATCGTGGCTGGCCACGACGGGCGTTCCTTGCGCAGCTGTGCTCGACGTTGTCACTGAAGCGG
GAAGGGACTGGCTGCTATTGGGCGAAGTGCCGGGGCAGGATCTCCTGTCATCTCACCTTGCTCCTGCCGA
GAAAGTATCCATCATGGCTGATGCAATGCGGCGGCTGCATACGCTTGATCCGGCTACCTGCCCATTCGAC
CACCAAGCGAAACATCGCATCGAGCGAGCACGTACTCGGATGGAAGCCGGTCTTGTCGATCAGGATGATC
TGGACGAAGAGCATCAGGGGCTCGCGCCAGCCGAACTGTTCGCCAGGCTCAAGGCGCGCATGCCCGACGG
CGAGGATCTCGTCGTGACCCATGGCGATGCCTGCTTGCCGAATATCATGGTGGAAAATGGCCGCTTTTCT
GGATTCATCGACTGTGGCCGGCTGGGTGTGGCGGACCGCTATCAGGACATAGCGTTGGCTACCCGTGATA
TTGCTGAAGAGCTTGGCGGCGAATGGGCTGACCGCTTCCTCGTGCTTTACGGTATCGCCGCTCCCGATTC
GCAGCGCATCGCCTTCTATCGCCTTCTTGACGAGTTCTTCTGAGCGGGACTCTGGGGTTCGAAATGACCG
ACCAAGCGACGCCCAACCTGCCATCACGAGATTTCGATTCCACCGCCGCCTTCTATGAAAGGTTGGGCTT
CGGAATCGTTTTCCGGGACGCCGGCTGGATGATCCTCCAGCGCGGGGATCTCATGCTGGAGTTCTTCGCC
CACCCCAACTTGTTTATTGCAGCTTATAATGGTTACAAATAAAGCAATAGCATCACAAATTTCACAAATA
AAGCATTTTTTTCACTGCATTCTAGTTGTGGTTTGTCCAAACTCATCAATGTATCTTATCATGTCTGTAT
ACCGTCGACCTCTAGCTAGAGCTTGGCGTAATCATGGTCATAGCTGTTTCCTGTGTGAAATTGTTATCCG
CTCACAATTCCACACAACATACGAGCCGGAAGCATAAAGTGTAAAGCCTGGGGTGCCTAATGAGTGAGCT
AACTCACATTAATTGCGTTGCGCTCACTGCCCGCTTTCCAGTCGGGAAACCTGTCGTGCCAGCTGCATTA
ATGAATCGGCCAACGCGCGGGGAGAGGCGGTTTGCGTATTGGGCGCTCTTCCGCTTCCTCGCTCACTGAC
TCGCTGCGCTCGGTCGTTCGGCTGCGGCGAGCGGTATCAGCTCACTCAAAGGCGGTAATACGGTTATCCA
CAGAATCAGGGGATAACGCAGGAAAGAACATGTGAGCAAAAGGCCAGCAAAAGGCCAGGAACCGTAAAAA
GGCCGCGTTGCTGGCGTTTTTCCATAGGCTCCGCCCCCCTGACGAGCATCACAAAAATCGACGCTCAAGT
CAGAGGTGGCGAAACCCGACAGGACTATAAAGATACCAGGCGTTTCCCCCTGGAAGCTCCCTCGTGCGCT
CTCCTGTTCCGACCCTGCCGCTTACCGGATACCTGTCCGCCTTTCTCCCTTCGGGAAGCGTGGCGCTTTC
TCATAGCTCACGCTGTAGGTATCTCAGTTCGGTGTAGGTCGTTCGCTCCAAGCTGGGCTGTGTGCACGAA
CCCCCCGTTCAGCCCGACCGCTGCGCCTTATCCGGTAACTATCGTCTTGAGTCCAACCCGGTAAGACACG
ACTTATCGCCACTGGCAGCAGCCACTGGTAACAGGATTAGCAGAGCGAGGTATGTAGGCGGTGCTACAGA
GTTCTTGAAGTGGTGGCCTAACTACGGCTACACTAGAAGAACAGTATTTGGTATCTGCGCTCTGCTGAAG
CCAGTTACCTTCGGAAAAAGAGTTGGTAGCTCTTGATCCGGCAAACAAACCACCGCTGGTAGCGGTTTTT
TTGTTTGCAAGCAGCAGATTACGCGCAGAAAAAAAGGATCTCAAGAAGATCCTTTGATCTTTTCTACGGG
GTCTGACGCTCAGTGGAACGAAAACTCACGTTAAGGGATTTTGGTCATGAGATTATCAAAAAGGATCTTC
ACCTAGATCCTTTTAAATTAAAAATGAAGTTTTAAATCAATCTAAAGTATATATGAGTAAACTTGGTCTG
ACAGTTACCAATGCTTAATCAGTGAGGCACCTATCTCAGCGATCTGTCTATTTCGTTCATCCATAGTTGC
CTGACTCCCCGTCGTGTAGATAACTACGATACGGGAGGGCTTACCATCTGGCCCCAGTGCTGCAATGATA
CCGCGAGACCCACGCTCACCGGCTCCAGATTTATCAGCAATAAACCAGCCAGCCGGAAGGGCCGAGCGCA
GAAGTGGTCCTGCAACTTTATCCGCCTCCATCCAGTCTATTAATTGTTGCCGGGAAGCTAGAGTAAGTAG
TTCGCCAGTTAATAGTTTGCGCAACGTTGTTGCCATTGCTACAGGCATCGTGGTGTCACGCTCGTCGTTT
GGTATGGCTTCATTCAGCTCCGGTTCCCAACGATCAAGGCGAGTTACATGATCCCCCATGTTGTGCAAAA
AAGCGGTTAGCTCCTTCGGTCCTCCGATCGTTGTCAGAAGTAAGTTGGCCGCAGTGTTATCACTCATGGT
TATGGCAGCACTGCATAATTCTCTTACTGTCATGCCATCCGTAAGATGCTTTTCTGTGACTGGTGAGTAC
TCAACCAAGTCATTCTGAGAATAGTGTATGCGGCGACCGAGTTGCTCTTGCCCGGCGTCAATACGGGATA
ATACCGCGCCACATAGCAGAACTTTAAAAGTGCTCATCATTGGAAAACGTTCTTCGGGGCGAAAACTCTC
AAGGATCTTACCGCTGTTGAGATCCAGTTCGATGTAACCCACTCGTGCACCCAACTGATCTTCAGCATCT
TTTACTTTCACCAGCGTTTCTGGGTGAGCAAAAACAGGAAGGCAAAATGCCGCAAAAAAGGGAATAAGGG
CGACACGGAAATGTTGAATACTCATACTCTTCCTTTTTCAATATTATTGAAGCATTTATCAGGGTTATTG
TCTCATGAGCGGATACATATTTGAATGTATTTAGAAAAATAAACAAATAGGGGTTCCGCGCACATTTCCC
CGAAAAGTGCCACCTGACGTC
