>Addgene plasmid #66456 | NPY5R-Tango | addgene partial sequence | sequence record 120062 | CMV-F 5'-CGCAAATGGGCGGTAGGCGTG-3'
GCTCTCTGGCTAACTAGAGAACCCACTGCTTACTGGCTTATCGAAATTAATACGACTCACTATAGGGAGA
CCCAAGCTGGCTAGCGTTTAAACTTAAGCTTGGTACCGAGCTCGGATCCACTAGTCCAGTGTGGTGGAAT
TCTGCAGATATCCAGCACAGTGGCGGCCGCGCCACCATGAAGACGATCATCGCCCTGAGCTACATCTTCT
GCCTGGTATTCGCCGACTACAAGGACGATGATGACGCCAGCATCGATATGGACTTGGAGCTGGATGAGTA
TTACAACAAAACGTTGGCTACTGAGAATAACACCGCAGCCACTAGAAATAGCGATTTCCCCGTTTGGGAT
GACTATAAATCCTCTGTGGACGATCTGCAGTACTTTCTGATCGGCCTGTACACTTTTGTGAGTCTGCTGG
GGTTCATGGGCAATCTGCTCATTCTCATGGCTCTGATGAAAAAGAGGAACCAAAAGACAACAGTGAACTT
TCTGATCGGAAACCTCGCCTTCAGTGATATACTGGTGGTCCTCTTCTGCAGCCCCTTCACACTGACCTCA
GTTTTGCTTGATCAGTGGATGTTTGGAAAGGTGATGTGCCACATTATGCCTTTCCTGCAATGTGTAAGCG
TTCTGGTGTCTACCCTCATACTGATCTCAATCGCCATAGTCAGGTACCATATGATCAAGCATCCTATAAG
TAACAATCTGACCGCGAACCACGGTTATTTCCTGATCGCTACCGTGTGGACTCTCGGTTTCGCTATTTGC
AGCCCACTGCCTGTGTTTCACTCTTTGGTCGAGCTGCAGGAAACCTTCGGTTCCGCTCTTCTTTCAAGCA
GATACCTGTGTGTCGAAAGCTGGCCGAGCGATTCTTACAGGATCGCGTTCACTATCTCACTCCTCCTTGT
GCAATACATACTTCCCCTGGTCTGTCTGACGGTGAGCCATACCAGTGTGTGCAGGAGCATCTCATGCGGC
CTCTCAAATAAAGAAAATC
