>Addgene plasmid #66456 | NPY5R-Tango | addgene partial sequence | sequence record 120063 | Tet-R 5'-GGCGAGTTTACGGGTTGTTA-3'
GCTCTAATGCGCTGTTAATCACTTTACTTTTATCTAATCTTAGCTGGAAGTACAGGTTCTCACCGGTCGA
TGAAGTGTCCTTGGCCAGGGAGGAGCTGGCGGTGGTGCAGGACTCATCTTGGGGACCCAGGCTGGGTGGG
GTGCGTCCACCGGTATCGATCATATGGAGGCAGTGTATCAAAGAGACCAGATCAGCCTTAATGCCATTAT
TAAGGAAGCCATAGAGGATGGGGTTGAGGCAGCATGACATCATTCCCAAGAGATGACAGATGCAATACAC
GAGCTTAAAGTGTCGGTTTGAGATCAGATTATCGTTGAAGTCTGTAACCACATGGAACAAGTGCAGTGGC
ATCCAGGAGACTGCGAACACGAGGATCAGGATGGTCAGTCTGTAAAACACACTTCTGGATCTCTTCTTAA
TTCTAGTCACGGACCGCTTAACTCTCAGCTCGTGCACATCAGAGTTTTCTTCTGGCTTAATCTCAAAACA
AGTTGGGACCCCGGGAATGAACTTGCTAGAAGATGAAAGTTGGCTGCGGACGGAGCCGAAGTTCTCGGGC
AGGATCCTAGAATGATTCTCCTGGGATGGCCGTTCGGGGGCAGGCAGCACACAAGCGGTCTTCTTAGAAT
ACCGTCGTCTATGTTTCTTGATAAAACTATAACTCCATTTATGGCTGCCAGACAGCTTCACCTGAGGCCC
TGATTTCTTGGAGGGGTGAAGAGTAAGATTAATCATTTCGTTCTCCTCCAGTCGATTTTCTTTATTTGAG
AGGCCGCATGAGATGCTCCTGCACACACTGGTATGGCTCACCGTCAGACAGACCAGGGGAAGTATGTATT
GCACAAGGAGGAGTGAGATAGTGAACGCGATCCTGTAAGAATCGCTCGGCCAGCTTTCGACACACAGGTA
TCTGCTTGAAAGAAGAGCGGAACCGAAGGTTTCCTGCAGCTCGACCAAAGAGTGAAACACAGGCAGTGGG
CTGCAAATAGCGAAACCGAGAGTCCACACGGTAGCGATCAGGAAA
