[The description below was written by a language model from this plasmid's Addgene catalogue record and the feature table of its GenBank file.]
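Description:
NPY5R-Tango is a mammalian expression plasmid from the PRESTO-Tango collection, built on an "empty Tango" backbone of about 6.6 kb that was itself derived from pcDNA3.1(+). It is propagated in E. coli as a high-copy plasmid under ampicillin selection, and it carries a neomycin resistance marker so that transfected mammalian cells can be selected with G418. The insert is the human neuropeptide Y receptor Y5 (NPY5R) coding sequence, about 1.3 kb, cloned by restriction enzymes between a retained NotI site and a 3′ XhoI site. The depositor notes that in most vectors of this series the site downstream of the tTA sequence is XbaI rather than XhoI, so which one this plasmid has is uncertain.

Expression is driven by the CMV promoter. The backbone supplies an N-terminal FLAG tag, useful for detecting the receptor, and the record indicates that a tTA (tetracycline transactivator) sequence lies downstream of the receptor insert. This fits the stated purpose: in the Tango design, agonist activation of the GPCR recruits arrestin, and this translocation event is converted into transcriptional activation that can be read out with a reporter. The record does not list the linker, protease cleavage site or other modules between the receptor and tTA, nor the reporter cell line. The plasmid is one of a set used to screen ligands in parallel across the druggable human GPCRome, and it was generated under a programme that develops tools for understudied drug-target families.

The associated GenBank record is 1,335 bp long, which matches the insert size. It carries no annotated features beyond the source entry, so it adds no independent detail on the backbone elements.
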