Addgene plasmid #66456: NPY5R-Tango
Purpose: Expression of G protein-coupled receptors for PRESTO-Tango: parallel receptorome expression and screening via transcriptional output, with transcriptional activation following arrestin translocation
Depositing lab: Bryan Roth. Depositing organization: University of North Carolina at Chapel Hill. Publication: PRESTO-Tango as an open-source resource for interrogation of the druggable human GPCRome. Kroeze WK, Sassano MF, Huang XP, Lansu K, McCorvy JD, Giguere PM, Sciaky N, Roth BL. Nat Struct Mol Biol. 2015 May;22(5):362-9. doi: 10.1038/nsmb.3014. Epub 2015 Apr 20. PubMed 25895059.
Backbone
  Vector backbone: empty Tango
  Backbone size w/o insert (bp): 6632
  Vector type: Mammalian Expression
  Selectable markers: Neomycin (select with G418)
Growth in bacteria
  Bacterial resistance: Ampicillin, 100 μg/mL
  Growth temperature: 37°C
  Growth strain: DH5alpha
  Copy number: High Copy
Gene/Insert
  Gene/Insert name: NPY5R
  Species: H. sapiens (human)
  Insert size (bp): 1335
  Entrez Gene: NPY5R (a.k.a. NPY5-R, NPYR5, NPYY5-R)
  Promoter: CMV
  Tag / fusion protein: FLAG (N terminal on backbone)
  Cloning method: Restriction Enzyme; 5′ cloning site NotI (not destroyed); 3′ cloning site XhoI (unknown if destroyed)
  Sequencing primers: 5′ CMV-F; 3′ Tet-R
Terms and licenses: Academic/Nonprofit Terms; Industry Terms: Not Available to Industry
Depositor comments: Please note: Most of the PRESTO-Tango vectors do not contain the XhoI cut site downstream of the tTA sequence and instead carry an XbaI site. If you need to perform an XhoI digest we recommend sequencing with a forward primer at the C-terminus of tTA to determine which of the two sites is present. Suggested primer: 5-gagctccacttagacggcgagg-3. Original backbone was pcDNA3.1(+). These plasmids were generated as part of the Illuminating the Druggable Genome (IDG) program sponsored by the NIH Common Fund. The goal of this program is to identify, gather, and distribute information and resources for proteins that currently are not well-studied yet belong to commonly drug-targeted protein families: protein kinases, non-olfactory G-protein coupled receptors (GPCRs), and ion channels. The IDG program is designed to develop fundamental research tools for understudied proteins, elucidate their function, and disseminate the IDG-related resources and data to the greater scientific community.
How to cite: NPY5R-Tango was a gift from Bryan Roth (Addgene plasmid # 66456 ; http://n2t.net/addgene:66456 ; RRID:Addgene_66456)
